>Addgene plasmid #190697 | pEcCas-2.0 | addgene full sequence | sequence record 425414 | Addgene NGS Result
GGCGCAAAGTGCGTCGGGTGATGCTGCCAACTTACTGATTTAGTGTATGATGGTGTTTTTGAGGTGCTCC
AGTGGCTTCTGTTTCTATCAGCTGTCCCTCCTGTTCAGCTACTGACGGGGTGGTGCGTAACGGCAAAAGC
ACCGCCGGACATCAGCGCTAGCGGAGTGTATACTGGCTTACTATGTTGGCACTGATGAGGGTGTCAGTGA
AGTGCTTCATGTGGCAGGAGAAAAAAGGCTGCACCGGTGCGTCAGCAGAATATGTGATACAGGATATATT
CCGCTTCCTCGCTCACTGACTCGCTACGCTCGGTCGTTCGACTGCGGCGAGCGGAAATGGCTTACGAACG
GGGCGGAGATTTCCTGGAAGATGCCAGGAAGATACTTAACAGGGAAGTGAGAGGGCCGCGGCAAAGCCGT
TTTTCCATAGGCTCCGCCCCCCTGACAAGCATCACGAAATCTGACGCTCAAATCAGTGGTGGCGAAACCC
GACAGGACTATAAAGATACCAGGCGTTTCCCCCTGGCGGCTCCCTCGTGCGCTCTCCTGTTCCTGCCTTT
CGGTTTACCGGTGTCATTCCGCTGTTATGGCCGCGTTTGTCTCATTCCACGCCTGACACTCAGTTCCGGG
TAGGCAGTTCGCTCCAAGCTGGACTGTATGCACGAACCCCCCGTTCAGTCCGACCGCTGCGCCTTATCCG
GTAACTATCGTCTTGAGTCCAACCCGGAAAGACATGCAAAAGCACCACTGGCAGCAGCCACTGGTAATTG
ATTTAGAGGAGTTAGTCTTGAAGTCATGCGCCGGTTAAGGCTAAACTGAAAGGACAAGTTTTGGTGACTG
CGCTCCTCCAAGCCAGTTACCTCGGTTCAAAGAGTTGGTAGCTCAGAGAACCTTCGAAAAACCGCCCTGC
AAGGCGGTTTTTTCGTTTTCAGAGCAAGAGATTACGCGCAGACCAAAACGATCTCAAGAAGATCATCTTA
TTAATATACGTAGTATCTACGATACGTAGTATCTACGATACGTAGGAGGTTGAGAAGTCATTTAATAAGG
CCACTGTTAAACGTAGATATATCTACGCGTAGATATATCTACGATACGTAGCGGCCGACGCGCTGGGCTA
CGTCTTAATGGGCAGCGCCCACATACGCAGCGATTTCCAACAGCTTGAGGCGGAAGCTTTAATGCGGGTC
CTAACACCCCTTGTATTACTGTTTATGTAAGCAGACAGTTTTATTGTTCATGATGATATATTTTTATCTT
GTGCAATGTAACATCAGAGATTTTGAGACACAACGTGGCTTTCCCTGCAGCTGAACAATACTTAATACTA
TAGAATGATAACAAAATAAACTACTTTTTAAAAGAATTTTGTGTTATAATCTATTTATTATTAAGTATTG
GGTAATATTTTTTGAAGAGATATTTTGAAAAAGAAAAATTAAAGCATATTAAACTAATTTCGGAGGTCAT
TAAAACTATTATTGAAATCATCAAACTCATTATGGATTTAATTTAAACTTTTTATTTTAGGAGGCAAAAA
TGGATAAGAAATACTCAATAGGCTTAGATATCGGCACAAATAGCGTCGGATGGGCGGTGATCACTGATGA
TTATAAGGTTCCGTCTAAAAAGTTCAAGGTTCTGGGAAATACAGACCGCCACAGTATCAAAAAAAATCTT
ATAGGGGCTCTTTTATTTGACAGTGGAGAGACAGCGGAAGCGACTCGTCTCAAACGGACAGCTCGTAGAA
GGTATACACGTCGGAAGAATCGTATTTGTTATCTACAGGAGATTTTTTCAAATGAGATGGCGAAAGTAGA
TGATAGTTTCTTTCATCGACTTGAAGAGTCTTTTTTGGTGGAAGAAGACAAGAAGCATGAACGTCATCCT
ATTTTTGGAAATATAGTAGATGAAGTTGCTTATCATGAGAAATATCCAACTATCTATCATCTGCGAAAAA
AATTGGTAGATTCTACTGATAAAGCGGATTTGCGCTTAATCTATTTGGCCTTAGCGCATATGATTAAGTT
TCGTGGTCATTTTTTGATTGAGGGAGATTTAAATCCTGATAATAGTGATGTGGACAAACTATTTATCCAG
TTGGTACAAACCTACAATCAATTATTTGAAGAAAACCCTATTAACGCAAGTGGAGTAGATGCTAAAGCGA
TTCTTTCTGCACGATTGAGTAAATCAAGACGATTAGAAAATCTCATTGCTCAGCTCCCCGGTGAGAAGAA
AAATGGCTTATTTGGGAATCTCATTGCTTTGTCATTGGGTTTGACCCCTAATTTTAAATCAAATTTTGAT
TTGGCAGAAGATGCTAAATTACAGCTTTCAAAAGATACTTACGATGATGATTTAGATAATTTATTGGCGC
AAATTGGAGATCAATATGCTGATTTGTTTTTGGCAGCTAAGAATTTATCAGATGCTATTTTACTTTCAGA
TATCCTAAGAGTAAATACTGAAATAACTAAGGCTCCCCTATCAGCTTCAATGATTAAACGCTACGATGAA
CATCATCAAGACTTGACTCTTTTAAAAGCTTTAGTTCGACAACAACTTCCAGAAAAGTATAAAGAAATCT
TTTTTGATCAATCAAAAAACGGATATGCAGGTTATATTGATGGGGGAGCTAGCCAAGAAGAATTTTATAA
ATTTATCAAACCAATTTTAGAAAAAATGGATGGTACTGAGGAATTATTGGTGAAACTAAATCGTGAAGAT
TTGCTGCGCAAGCAACGGACCTTTGACAACGGCTCTATTCCCCATCAAATTCACTTGGGTGAGCTGCATG
CTATTTTGAGAAGACAAGAAGACTTTTATCCATTTTTAAAAGACAATCGTGAGAAGATTGAAAAAATCTT
GACTTTTCGAATTCCTTATTATGTTGGTCCATTGGCGCGTGGCAATAGTCGTTTTGCATGGATGACTCGG
AAGTCTGAAGAAACAATTACCCCATGGAATTTTGAAGAAGTTGTCGATAAAGGTGCTTCAGCTCAATCAT
TTATTGAACGCATGACAAACTTTGATAAAAATCTTCCAAATGAAAAAGTACTACCAAAACATAGTTTGCT
TTATGAGTATTTTACGGTTTATAACGAATTGACAAAGGTCAAATATGTTACTGAAGGAATGCGAAAACCA
GCATTTCTTTCAGGTGAACAGAAGAAAGCCATTGTTGATTTACTCTTCAAAACAAATCGAAAAGTAACCG
TTAAGCAATTAAAAGAAGATTATTTCAAAAAAATAGAATGTTTTGATAGTGTTGAAATTTCAGGAGTTGA
AGATAGATTTAATGCTTCATTAGGTACCTACCATGATTTGCTAAAAATTATTAAAGATAAAGATTTTTTG
GATAATGAAGAAAATGAAGATATCTTAGAGGATATTGTTTTAACATTGACCTTATTTGAAGATAGGGAGA
TGATTGAGGAAAGACTTAAAACATATGCTCACCTCTTTGATGATAAGGTGATGAAACAGCTTAAACGTCG
CCGTTATACTGGTTGGGGACGTTTGTCTCGAAAATTGATTAATGGTATTAGGGATAAGCAATCTGGCAAA
ACAATATTAGATTTTTTGAAATCAGATGGTTTTGCCAATCGCAATTTTATGCAGCTGATCCATGATGATA
GTTTGACATTTAAAGAAGACATTCAAAAAGCACAAGTGTCTGGACAAGGCGATAGTTTACATGAACATAT
TGCAAATTTAGCTGGTAGCCCTGCTATTAAAAAAGGTATTTTACAGACTGTAAAAGTTGTTGATGAATTG
GTCAAAGTAATGGGGCGGCATAAGCCAGAAAATATCGTTATTGAAATGGCACGTGAAAATCAGACAACTC
AAAAGGGCCAGAAAAATTCGCGAGAGCGTATGAAACGAATCGAAGAAGGTATCAAAGAATTAGGAAGTCA
GATTCTTAAAGAGCATCCTGTTGAAAATACTCAATTGCAAAATGAAAAGCTCTATCTCTATTATCTCCAA
AATGGAAGAGACATGTATGTGGACCAAGAATTAGATATTAATCGTTTAAGTGATTATGATGTCGATCACA
TTGTTCCACAAAGTTTCCTTAAAGACGATTCAATAGACAATAAGGTCTTAACGCGTTCTGATAAAAATCG
TGGTAAATCGGATAACGTTCCAAGTGAAGAAGTAGTCAAAAAGATGAAAAACTATTGGAGACAACTTCTA
AACGCCAAGTTAATCACTCAACGTAAGTTTGATAATTTAACGAAAGCTGAACGTGGAGGTTTGAGTGAAC
TTGATAAAGCTGGTTTTATCAAACGCCAATTGGTTGAAACTCGCCAAATCACTAAGCATGTGGCACAAAT
TTTGGATAGTCGCATGAATACTAAATACGATGAAAATGATAAACTTATTCGAGAGGTTAAAGTGATTACC
TTAAAATCTAAATTAGTTTCTGACTTCCGAAAAGATTTCCAATTCTATAAAGTACGTGAGATTAACAATT
ACCATCATGCCCATGATGCGTATCTAAATGCCGTCGTTGGAACTGCTTTGATTAAGAAATATCCAAAACT
TGAATCGGAGTTTGTCTATGGTGATTATAAAGTTTATGATGTTCGTAAAATGATTGCTAAGTCTGAGCAA
GAAATAGGCAAAGCAACCGCAAAATATTTCTTTTACTCTAATATCATGAACTTCTTCAAAACAGAAATTA
CACTTGCAAATGGAGAGATTCGCAAACGCCCTCTAATCGAAACTAATGGGGAAACTGGAGAAATTGTCTG
GGATAAAGGGCGAGATTTTGCCACAGTGCGCAAAGTATTGTCCATGCCCCAAGTCAATATTGTCAAGAAA
ACAGAAGTACAGACAGGCGGATTCTCCAAGGAGTCAATTTTACCAAAAAGAAATTCGGACAAGCTTATTG
CTCGTAAAAAAGACTGGGATCCAAAAAAATATGGTGGTTTTGATAGTCCAACGGTAGCTTATTCAGTCCT
AGTGGTTGCTAAGGTGGAAAAAGGGAAATCGAAGAAGTTAAAATCCGTTAAAGAGTTACTAGGGATCACA
ATTATGGAAAGAAGTTCCTTTGAAAAAAATCCGATTGACTTTTTAGAAGCTAAAGGATATAAGGAAGTTA
AAAAAGACTTAATCATTAAACTACCTAAATATAGTCTTTTTGAGTTAGAAAACGGTCGTAAACGGATGCT
GGCTAGTGCCGGAGAATTACAAAAAGGAAATGAGCTGGCTCTGCCAAGCAAATATGTGAATTTTTTATAT
TTAGCTAGTCATTATGAAAAGTTGAAGGGTAGTCCAGAAGATAACGAACAAAAACAATTGTTTGTGGAGC
AGCATAAGCATTATTTAGATGAGATTATTGAGCAAATCAGTGAATTTTCTAAGCGTGTTATTTTAGCAGA
TGCCAATTTAGATAAAGTTCTTAGTGCATATAACAAACATAGAGACAAACCAATACGTGAACAAGCAGAA
AATATTATTCATTTATTTACGTTGACGAATCTTGGAGCTCCCGCTGCTTTTAAATATTTTGATACAACAA
TTGATCGTAAACGATATACGTCTACAAAAGAAGTTTTAGATGCCACTCTTATCCATCAATCCATCACTGG
TCTTTATGAAACACGCATTGATTTGAGTCAGCTAGGAGGTGACTGAAGTATATTTTAGATGAAGATTATT
TCTTAATCTAGACATGAGCGGATACATATTTGAATGTATTTAGAAAAATAAACAAATAGGGGTTCCGCGC
ACATTTCCCCGAAAAGTGCCACCTGCATCGATTTATTATGACAACTTGACGGCTACATCATTCACTTTTT
CTTCACAACCGGCACGGAACTCGCTCGGGCTGGCCCCGGTGCATTTTTTAAATACCCGCGAGAAGTAGAG
TTGATCGTCAAAACCAACATTGCGACCGACGGTGGCGATAGGCATCCGGGTGGTGCTCAAAAGCAGCTTC
GCCTGGCTGATACGTTGGTCCTCGCGCCAGCTTAAGACGCTAATCCCTAACTGCTGGCGGAAAAGATGTG
ACAGACGCGACGGCGACAAGCAAACATGCTGTGCGACGCTGGCGATATCAAAATTGCTGTCTGCCAGGTG
ATCGCTGATGTACTGACAAGCCTCGCGTACCCGATTATCCATCGGTGGATGGAGCGACTCGTTAATCGCT
TCCATGCGCCGCAGTAACAATTGCTCAAGCAGATTTATCGCCAGCAGCTCCGAATAGCGCCCTTCCCCTT
GCCCGGCGTTAATGATTTGCCCAAACAGGTCGCTGAAATGCGGCTGGTGCGCTTCATCCGGGCGAAAGAA
CCCCGTATTGGCAAATATTGACGGCCAGTTAAGCCATTCATGCCAGTAGGCGCGCGGACGAAAGTAAACC
CACTGGTGATACCATTCGCGAGCCTCCGGATGACGACCGTAGTGATGAATCTCTCCTGGCGGGAACAGCA
AAATATCACCCGGTCGGCAAACAAATTCTCGTCCCTGATTTTTCACCACCCCCTGACCGCGAATGGTGAG
ATTGAGAATATAACCTTTCATTCCCAGCGGTCGGTCGATAAAAAAATCGAGATAACCGTTGGCCTCAATC
GGCGTTAAACCCGCCACCAGATGGGCATTAAACGAGTATCCCGGCAGCAGGGGATCATTTTGCGCTTCAG
CCATACTTTTCATACTCCCGCCATTCAGAGAAGAAACCAATTGTCCATATTGCATCAGACATTGCCGTCA
CTGCGTCTTTTACTGGCTCTTCTCGCTAACCAAACCGGTAACCCCGCTTATTAAAAGCATTCTGTAACAA
AGCGGGACCAAAGCCATGACAAAAACGCGTAACAAAAGTGTCTATAATCACGGCAGAAAAGTCCACATTG
ATTATTTGCACGGCGTCACACTTTGCTATGCCATAGCATTTTTATCCATAAGATTAGCGGATCCTACCTG
ACGCTTTTTATCGCAACTCTCTACTGTTTCTCCATACCCGTTTTTTTGGGAATTCGAGCTCTAAGGAGGT
TATAAAAAATGGATATTAATACTGAAACTGAGATCAAGCAAAAGCATTCACTAACCCCCTTTCCTGTTTT
CCTAATCAGCCCGGCATTTCGCGGGCGATATTTTCACAGCTATTTCAGGAGTTCAGCCATGAACGCTTAT
TACATTCAGGATCGTCTTGAGGCTCAGAGCTGGGCGCGTCACTACCAGCAGCTCGCCCGTGAAGAGAAAG
AGGCAGAACTGGCAGACGACATGGAAAAAGGCCTGCCCCAGCACCTGTTTGAATCGCTATGCATCGATCA
TTTGCAACGCCACGGGGCCAGCAAAAAATCCATTACCCGTGCGTTTGATGACGATGTTGAGTTTCAGGAG
CGCATGGCAGAACACATCCGGTACATGGTTGAAACCATTGCTCACCACCAGGTTGATATTGATTCAGAGG
TATAAAACGAATGAGTACTGCACTCGCAACGCTGGCTGGGAAGCTGGCTGAACGTGTCGGCATGGATTCT
GTCGACCCACAGGAACTGATCACCACTCTTCGCCAGACGGCATTTAAAGGTGATGCCAGCGATGCGCAGT
TCATCGCATTACTGATCGTTGCCAACCAGTACGGCCTTAATCCGTGGACGAAAGAAATTTACGCCTTTCC
TGATAAGCAGAATGGCATCGTTCCGGTGGTGGGCGTTGATGGCTGGTCCCGCATCATCAATGAAAACCAG
CAGTTTGATGGCATGGACTTTGAGCAGGACAATGAATCCTGTACATGCCGGATTTACCGCAAGGACCGTA
ATCATCCGATCTGCGTTACCGAATGGATGGATGAATGCCGCCGCGAACCATTCAAAACTCGCGAAGGCAG
AGAAATCACGGGGCCGTGGCAGTCGCATCCCAAACGGATGTTACGTCATAAAGCCATGATTCAGTGTGCC
CGTCTGGCCTTCGGATTTGCTGGTATCTATGACAAGGATGAAGCCGAGCGCATTGTCGAAAATACTGCAT
ACACTGCAGAACGTCAGCCGGAACGCGACATCACTCCGGTTAACGATGAAACCATGCAGGAGATTAACAC
TCTGCTGATCGCCCTGGATAAAACATGGGATGACGACTTATTGCCGCTCTGTTCCCAGATATTTCGCCGC
GACATTCGTGCATCGTCAGAACTGACACAGGCCGAAGCAGTAAAAGCTCTTGGATTCCTGAAACAGAAAG
CCGCAGAGCAGAAGGTGGCAGCATGACACCGGACATTATCCTGCAGCGTACCGGGATCGATGTGAGAGCT
GTCGAACAGGGGGATGATGCGTGGCACAAATTACGGCTCGGCGTCATCACCGCTTCAGAAGTTCACAACG
TGATAGCAAAACCCCGCTCCGGAAAGAAGTGGCCTGACATGAAAATGTCCTACTTCCACACCCTGCTTGC
TGAGGTTTGCACCGGTGTGGCTCCGGAAGTTAACGCTAAAGCACTGGCCTGGGGAAAACAGTACGAGAAC
GACGCCAGAACCCTGTTTGAATTCACTTCCGGCGTGAATGTTACTGAATCCCCGATCATCTATCGCGACG
AAAGTATGCGTACCGCCTGCTCTCCCGATGGTTTATGCAGTGACGGCAACGGCCTTGAACTGAAATGCCC
GTTTACCTCCCGGGATTTCATGAAGTTCCGGCTCGGTGGTTTCGAGGCCATAAAGTCAGCTTACATGGCC
CAGGTGCAGTACAGCATGTGGGTGACGCGAAAAAATGCCTGGTACTTTGCCAACTATGACCCGCGTATGA
AGCGTGAAGGCCTGCATTATGTCGTGATTGAGCGGGATGAAAAGTACATGGCGAGTTTTGACGAGATCGT
GCCGGAGTTCATCGAAAAAATGGACGAGGCACTGGCTGAAATTGGTTTTGTATTTGGGGAGCAATGGCGA
TGACGCATCCTCACGATAATATCCGGGTAGGCGCAATCACTTTCGTCTACTCCGTTACAAAGCGAGGCTG
GGTATTTCCCGGCCTTTCTGTTATCCGAAATCCACTGAAAGCACAGCGGCTGGCTGAGGAGATAAATAAT
AAACGAGGGGCTGTATGCACAAAGCATCTTCTGTTGAGTTAAGAACGAGTATCGAGATGGCACATAGCCT
TGCTCAAATTGGAATCAGGTTTGTGCCAATACCAGTAGAAACAGACGAAGAATCCATGGGTATGGACAGT
GGATCCTCTACGCCGGACGCATCGTGGCCGGCATCACCGGCGCCACAGGTGCGGTTGCTGGCGCCTATAT
CGCCGACATCACCGATGGGGAAGATCGGGCCTGCCACCATACCCACGCCGAAACAAGCGCCCTGCACCAT
TATGTTCCGGATCTGCATCGCAGGATGCTGCTGGCTACCCTGTGGAACACCTACATCTGTATTAACGAAG
CGCTAACCGTTTTTATCAGGCTCTGGGAGGCAGAATAAATGATCATATCGTCAATTATTACCTCCACGGG
GAGAGCCTGAGCAAACTGGCCTCAGGCATTTGAGAAGCACACGGTCACACTGCTTCCGGTAGTCAATAAA
CCGGTAAACCAGCAATAGACATAAGCGGCTATTTAACGACCCTGCCCTGAACCGACGACCGGGTCGAATT
TGCTTTCGAATTTCTGCCATTCATCCGCTTATTATCACTTATTCAGGCGTAGCAACCAGGCGTTTAAGGG
CACCAATAACTGCCTTAAAAAAATTACGCCCCGCCCTGCCACTCATCGCAGTACTGTTGTAATTCATTAA
GCATTCTGCCGACATGGAAGCCATCACAAACGGCATGATGAACCTGAATCGCCAGCGGCATCAGCACCTT
GTCGCCTTGCGTATAATATTTGCCCATGGTGAAAACGGGGGCGAAGAAGTTGTCCATATTGGCCACGTTT
AAATCAAAACTGGTGAAACTCACCCAGGGATTGGCTGAGACGAAAAACATATTCTCAATAAACCCTTTAG
GGAAATAGGCCAGGTTTTCACCGTAACACGCCACATCTTGCGAATATATGTGTAGAAACTGCCGGAAATC
GTCGTGGTATTCACTCCAGAGCGATGAAAACGTTTCAGTTTGCTCATGGAAAACGGTGTAACAAGGGTGA
ACACTATCCCATATCACCAGCTCACCGTCTTTCATTGCCATACGGAATTCCGGATGAGCATTCATCAGGC
GGGCAAGAATGTGAATAAAGGCCGGATAAAACTTGTGCTTATTTTTCTTTACGGTCTTTAAAAAGGCCGT
AATATCCAGCTGAACGGTCTGGTTATAGGTACATTGAGCAACTGACTGAAATGCCTCAAAATGTTCTTTA
CGATGCCATTGGGATATATCAACGGTGGTATATCCAGTGATTTTTTTCTCCATTTTAGCTTCCTTAGCTC
CTGAAAATCTCGATAACTCAAAAAATACGCCCGGTAGTGATCTTATTTCATTATGGTGAAAGTTGGAACC
TCTTACGTGCCGATCAACGTCTCATTTTCGCCAAAAGTTGGCCCAGGGCTTCCCGGTATCAACAGGGACA
CCAGGATTTATTTATTCTGCGAAGTGATCTTCCGTCACAGGTATTTATTC
Features (pLannotate 1.2.2; 15 found; start..end, strand, type, name):
     17..160     +  mobile_element IS1 (fragment): prokaryotic transposable element IS1
    279..334     -  rep_origin     RSF ori (fragment): Plasmids containing the RSF 1030 origin of replication can be propagated in E. coli cells that contain additional plasmids with compatible origins.
    422..967     -  rep_origin     p15A ori: Plasmids containing the medium-copy-number p15A origin of replication can be propagated in E. coli cells that contain a second plasmid with the ColE1 origin.
   1540..5646    +  CDS            Cas9: Cas9 (Csn1) endonuclease from the Streptococcus pyogenes Type II CRISPR/Cas system generates RNA-guided double strand breaks in DNA
   5683..5739    -  promoter       AmpR promoter (fragment): bla
   5779..6654    -  CDS            araC: ARAC_ECOLI - Experimental evidence at protein level: Swiss-Prot protein existence level 1. Transcription factor that regulates the expression of several genes involved in the transport and metabolism of L-arabinose (PubMed:4362626, PubMed:328165, PubMed:6251457, PubMed:2962192, PubMed:6319708, PubMed:2231717, PubMed:1447222). Functions both as a positive and a negative regulator (PubMed:328165, PubMed:6251457). In the presence of arabinose, activates the expression of the araBAD, araE, araFGH and araJ promoters (PubMed:4362626, PubMed:328165, PubMed:6251457, PubMed:2962192, PubMed:6319708, Pub
   6681..6965    +  promoter       araBAD promoter: araBAD; promoter of the L-arabinose operon of E. coli; the araC regulatory gene is transcribed in the opposite direction (Guzman et al., 1995)
   7009..7425    +  CDS            Gam: inhibitor of the host RecBCD nuclease in the λ Red system; gam; protects the double-stranded DNA substrate for recombination
   7431..8216    +  CDS            Beta: single-stranded DNA binding recombinase in the λ Red system; bet; mediates pairing of a single-stranded DNA with a complementary target
   8213..8893    +  CDS            Exo: 5' to 3' double-stranded DNA exonuclease in the λ Red system; exo; creates 3' single-stranded DNA tails
   8894..9138    +  terminator     λ tL3 terminator: transcription terminator tL3 from phage λ
   9169..9270    +  CDS            TcR (fragment): tetracycline efflux protein; tet; confers resistance to tetracycline
   9287..9385    +  CDS            YPB2_ECOLX (fragment): Protein predicted: Swiss-Prot protein existence level 4. From Escherichia coli.
   9684..10343   -  CDS            CmR: chloramphenicol acetyltransferase; cat; confers resistance to chloramphenicol
  10344..10446   -  promoter       cat promoter: promoter of the E. coli cat gene encoding chloramphenicol acetyltransferase
