[The description below was written by a language model from this plasmid's Addgene catalogue record and pLannotate feature annotations shown in this document.]
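Description:
pEcCas-2.0 is a bacterial expression plasmid of about 10.5 kb that supplies the protein machinery for CRISPR-Cas9-assisted recombineering in Escherichia coli. It replicates from the p15A origin, which is compatible with ColE1-type plasmids, so a second plasmid can be maintained in the same cell. The catalogue lists it as high copy, whereas p15A is generally regarded as a medium-copy origin. Selection is by chloramphenicol, through a chloramphenicol acetyltransferase gene driven by its native cat promoter. The annotation also picks up short fragments of IS1, an RSF origin, a tetracycline resistance gene and an AmpR promoter. These appear to be backbone or cloning remnants rather than functional parts.

The payload consists of two modules. The first is the Streptococcus pyogenes Cas9 (Csn1) coding sequence, which the record describes as constitutively expressed, although the promoter driving it is not annotated in the feature table. The second is an arabinose-inducible lambda Red operon. The araC regulator is transcribed divergently from the araBAD promoter, which drives Gam, Beta and Exo and is followed by the lambda tL3 terminator. Gam blocks the host RecBCD nuclease, Exo resects double-stranded DNA to leave 3' single-stranded tails, and Beta anneals these tails to complementary target sequences. Adding arabinose therefore switches on homologous recombination with a supplied donor.

No guide RNA cassette is annotated, so the guide is presumably provided separately. Cas9 cleavage of unedited chromosomes then acts as counter-selection for recombinants. The associated publication concerns improving editing efficiency by reducing the number of cells that escape Cas9 killing, but the record does not state which changes distinguish this 2.0 version.
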