Addgene plasmid #190697: pEcCas-2.0
Purpose: Constitutive expressing of Cas9 and inducible expression of lambda Red
Depositing lab: Sheng Yang. Depositing organization: CAS Center for Excellence in Molecular Plant Sciences ("CEMPS"). Publication: Improving the Editing Efficiency of CRISPR-Cas9 by Reducing the Generation of Escapers Based on the Surviving Mechanism. Li Q, Sun M, Lv L, Zuo Y, Zhang S, Zhang Y, Yang S. ACS Synth Biol. 2023 Mar 3. doi: 10.1021/acssynbio.2c00619. PubMed 36867054.
Backbone
  Vector backbone: p15A
  Vector type: Bacterial Expression
Growth in bacteria
  Bacterial resistance: Chloramphenicol, 25 μg/mL
  Growth temperature: 37°C
  Growth strain: DH5alpha
  Copy number: High Copy
Gene/Insert
  Gene/Insert name: Cas9 and Lamda Red system (alt name: CRISPR-associated protein Csn1)
  Species: Streptococcus pyogenes
  Cloning method: Gibson Cloning
  Sequencing primers: 5′ n/a
Terms and licenses: Academic/Nonprofit Terms; Industry Terms: Not Available to Industry
How to cite: pEcCas-2.0 was a gift from Sheng Yang (Addgene plasmid # 190697 ; http://n2t.net/addgene:190697 ; RRID:Addgene_190697)
